Addgene plasmid #64126: pNeurog2-Luciferase reporter
Purpose: Photoactivatable transcription system. Luciferase reporter under the control of the Neurog2 promoter.
Depositing lab: Moritoshi Sato. Depositing organization: The University of Tokyo. Publication: CRISPR-Cas9-based Photoactivatable Transcription System. Nihongaki Y, Yamamoto S, Kawano F, Suzuki H, Sato M. Chem Biol. 2015 Feb 19;22(2):169-74. doi: 10.1016/j.chembiol.2014.12.011. Epub 2015 Jan 22. PubMed 25619936.
Backbone
  Vector backbone: pGL4.31
  Backbone manufacturer: Promega
  Backbone size w/o insert (bp): 3500
  Vector type: Mammalian Expression, Luciferase
  Selectable markers: Hygromycin
Growth in bacteria
  Bacterial resistance: Ampicillin, 100 μg/mL
  Growth temperature: 37°C
  Growth strain: DH5alpha
  Copy number: High Copy
Gene/Insert
  Gene/Insert name: Neurog2 promoter
  Species: Synthetic
  Promoter: Neurog2
  Tag / fusion protein: luciferase (C terminal on backbone)
  Cloning method: Restriction Enzyme; 5′ cloning site HindIII (not destroyed); 3′ cloning site XbaI (not destroyed)
  Sequencing primers: 5′ LucNRev
Terms and licenses: Academic/Nonprofit Terms; Industry Terms: Not Available to Industry
How to cite: pNeurog2-Luciferase reporter was a gift from Moritoshi Sato (Addgene plasmid # 64126 ; http://n2t.net/addgene:64126 ; RRID:Addgene_64126)
