[The description below was written by a language model from this plasmid's Addgene catalogue record and pLannotate feature annotations shown in this document.]
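Description:
pNeurog2-Luciferase reporter is a mammalian luciferase reporter plasmid built on the Promega pGL4.31 backbone. It is propagated in E. coli through a high-copy ColE1/pUC-type origin with ampicillin selection (AmpR, β-lactamase). For selection in mammalian cells it carries a hygromycin B phosphotransferase cassette driven by the SV40 enhancer/early promoter and terminated by a synthetic poly(A) signal. The full depositor sequence is 5,952 nt.

The payload is a Neurog2 promoter fragment, catalogued as synthetic and cloned by restriction enzymes between HindIII and XbaI. It sits upstream of the synthetic luc2 version of firefly luciferase, which is followed by an SV40 late-type poly(A) signal. A synthetic poly(A) signal and the human α2-globin RNA polymerase II pause site lie upstream of the reporter region. These are standard pGL4 elements that reduce read-through transcription from the backbone and so lower background signal. The automated annotation does not label the Neurog2 promoter itself. It instead finds only two short fragments of the Gal4-binding 5X UAS in the region preceding luciferase, which probably reflects remnants of the parental pGL4.31 GAL4 UAS array. The record does not say how much of that array remains or exactly where the promoter boundaries lie. Short matches to SV40 large T antigen and TcR are fragments rather than functional genes.

The plasmid was deposited as part of a CRISPR-Cas9-based photoactivatable transcription system. Luciferase output reports activation of the Neurog2 promoter sequence, presumably when light-inducible, guide RNA-directed activators are recruited to it.
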