Features (pLannotate 1.2.2; 14 found; start..end, strand, type, name):
     31..67      +  protein_bind   5X UAS (fragment): five tandem copies of the "ScaI site" 17-mer CGGAGTACTGTCCTCCG, an upstream activating sequence (UAS) that efficiently binds yeast Gal4 (Webster et al., 1988; Pfeiffer et al., 2010) GAL4
    103..120     +  protein_bind   5X UAS (fragment): five tandem copies of the "ScaI site" 17-mer CGGAGTACTGTCCTCCG, an upstream activating sequence (UAS) that efficiently binds yeast Gal4 (Webster et al., 1988; Pfeiffer et al., 2010) GAL4
    224..1855    +  CDS            luciferase: firefly luciferase synthetic luc2 version of the luciferase gene
   1907..2028    -  polyA_signal   SV40 poly(A) signal: SV40 polyadenylation signal
   2054..2185    -  CDS            LT_SV40 (fragment): Experimental evidence at protein level: Swiss-Prot protein existence level 1. Isoform 17kT antigen targets host RBL2 for degradation and promotes cell proliferation. Transactivates host cyclin A promoter through its J domain. From Simian virus 40 (SV40).
   2222..2579    +  promoter       SV40 promoter: SV40 enhancer and early promoter
   2610..3647    +  CDS            HygR: hygromycin B phosphotransferase confers resistance to hygromycin
   3671..3719    +  polyA_signal   poly(A) signal: synthetic polyadenylation signal
   3735..3866    +  CDS            TcR (fragment): tetracycline efflux protein; tet; confers resistance to tetracycline
   4046..4634    -  rep_origin     ori: high-copy-number ColE1/pMB1/pBR322/pUC origin of replication
   4834..5694    -  CDS            AmpR: β-lactamase confers resistance to ampicillin, carbenicillin, and related antibiotics
   5695..5736    -  promoter       AmpR promoter (fragment): bla
   5799..5847    +  polyA_signal   poly(A) signal: synthetic polyadenylation signal
   5861..5952    +  misc_feature   pause site: RNA polymerase II transcriptional pause signal from the human α2 globin gene
>Addgene plasmid #64126 | pNeurog2-Luciferase reporter | depositor full sequence | sequence record 107334 | pNeurog2-Luciferase reporter sequence 5952 bps
GGCCTAACTGGCCGGTACCGAGTTTCTAGACGGAGTACTGTCCTCCGAGCGGAGTACTGTCCTCCGACTC
GAGTGAATGATGATAATACGATGCGGGAATTCCGGAGTACTGTCCTCCGAAGACGCTAGCGGGGGGCTAT
AAAAGGGGGTGGGGGCGTTCGTCCTCACTCTAGATCTGCGATCTAAGTAAGCTTGGCAATCCGGTACTGT
TGGTAAAGCCACCATGGAAGATGCCAAAAACATTAAGAAGGGCCCAGCGCCATTCTACCCACTCGAAGAC
GGGACCGCCGGCGAGCAGCTGCACAAAGCCATGAAGCGCTACGCCCTGGTGCCCGGCACCATCGCCTTTA
CCGACGCACATATCGAGGTGGACATTACCTACGCCGAGTACTTCGAGATGAGCGTTCGGCTGGCAGAAGC
TATGAAGCGCTATGGGCTGAATACAAACCATCGGATCGTGGTGTGCAGCGAGAATAGCTTGCAGTTCTTC
ATGCCCGTGTTGGGTGCCCTGTTCATCGGTGTGGCTGTGGCCCCAGCTAACGACATCTACAACGAGCGCG
AGCTGCTGAACAGCATGGGCATCAGCCAGCCCACCGTCGTATTCGTGAGCAAGAAAGGGCTGCAAAAGAT
CCTCAACGTGCAAAAGAAGCTACCGATCATACAAAAGATCATCATCATGGATAGCAAGACCGACTACCAG
GGCTTCCAAAGCATGTACACCTTCGTGACTTCCCATTTGCCACCCGGCTTCAACGAGTACGACTTCGTGC
CCGAGAGCTTCGACCGGGACAAAACCATCGCCCTGATCATGAACAGTAGTGGCAGTACCGGATTGCCCAA
GGGCGTAGCCCTACCGCACCGCACCGCTTGTGTCCGATTCAGTCATGCCCGCGACCCCATCTTCGGCAAC
CAGATCATCCCCGACACCGCTATCCTCAGCGTGGTGCCATTTCACCACGGCTTCGGCATGTTCACCACGC
TGGGCTACTTGATCTGCGGCTTTCGGGTCGTGCTCATGTACCGCTTCGAGGAGGAGCTATTCTTGCGCAG
CTTGCAAGACTATAAGATTCAATCTGCCCTGCTGGTGCCCACACTATTTAGCTTCTTCGCTAAGAGCACT
CTCATCGACAAGTACGACCTAAGCAACTTGCACGAGATCGCCAGCGGCGGGGCGCCGCTCAGCAAGGAGG
TAGGTGAGGCCGTGGCCAAACGCTTCCACCTACCAGGCATCCGCCAGGGCTACGGCCTGACAGAAACAAC
CAGCGCCATTCTGATCACCCCCGAAGGGGACGACAAGCCTGGCGCAGTAGGCAAGGTGGTGCCCTTCTTC
GAGGCTAAGGTGGTGGACTTGGACACCGGTAAGACACTGGGTGTGAACCAGCGCGGCGAGCTGTGCGTCC
GTGGCCCCATGATCATGAGCGGCTACGTTAACAACCCCGAGGCTACAAACGCTCTCATCGACAAGGACGG
CTGGCTGCACAGCGGCGACATCGCCTACTGGGACGAGGACGAGCACTTCTTCATCGTGGACCGGCTGAAG
AGCCTGATCAAATACAAGGGCTACCAGGTAGCCCCAGCCGAACTGGAGAGCATCCTGCTGCAACACCCCA
ACATCTTCGACGCCGGGGTCGCCGGCCTGCCCGACGACGATGCCGGCGAGCTGCCCGCCGCAGTCGTCGT
GCTGGAACACGGTAAAACCATGACCGAGAAGGAGATCGTGGACTATGTGGCCAGCCAGGTTACAACCGCC
AAGAAGCTGCGCGGTGGTGTTGTGTTCGTGGACGAGGTGCCTAAAGGACTGACCGGCAAGTTGGACGCCC
GCAAGATCCGCGAGATTCTCATTAAGGCCAAGAAGTAAGGCCGCGACTCTAGAGTCGGGGCGGCCGGCCG
CTTCGAGCAGACATGATAAGATACATTGATGAGTTTGGACAAACCACAACTAGAATGCAGTGAAAAAAAT
GCTTTATTTGTGAAATTTGTGATGCTATTGCTTTATTTGTAACCATTATAAGCTGCAATAAACAAGTTAA
CAACAACAATTGCATTCATTTTATGTTTCAGGTTCAGGGGGAGGTGTGGGAGGTTTTTTAAAGCAAGTAA
AACCTCTACAAATGTGGTAAAATCGATAAGGATCCGTTTGCGTATTGGGCGCTCTTCCGCTGATCTGCGC
AGCACCATGGCCTGAAATAACCTCTGAAAGAGGAACTTGGTTAGCTACCTTCTGAGGCGGAAAGAACCAG
CTGTGGAATGTGTGTCAGTTAGGGTGTGGAAAGTCCCCAGGCTCCCCAGCAGGCAGAAGTATGCAAAGCA
TGCATCTCAATTAGTCAGCAACCAGGTGTGGAAAGTCCCCAGGCTCCCCAGCAGGCAGAAGTATGCAAAG
CATGCATCTCAATTAGTCAGCAACCATAGTCCCGCCCCTAACTCCGCCCATCCCGCCCCTAACTCCGCCC
AGTTCCGCCCATTCTCCGCCCCATGGCTGACTAATTTTTTTTATTTATGCAGAGGCCGAGGCCGCCTCTG
CCTCTGAGCTATTCCAGAAGTAGTGAGGAGGCTTTTTTGGAGGCCTAGGCTTTTGCAAAAAGCTCGATTC
TTCTGACACTAGCGCCACCATGAAGAAGCCCGAACTCACCGCTACCAGCGTTGAAAAATTTCTCATCGAG
AAGTTCGACAGTGTGAGCGACCTGATGCAGTTGTCGGAGGGCGAAGAGAGCCGAGCCTTCAGCTTCGATG
TCGGCGGACGCGGCTATGTACTGCGGGTGAATAGCTGCGCTGATGGCTTCTACAAAGACCGCTACGTGTA
CCGCCACTTCGCCAGCGCTGCACTACCCATCCCCGAAGTGTTGGACATCGGCGAGTTCAGCGAGAGCCTG
ACATACTGCATCAGTAGACGCGCCCAAGGCGTTACTCTCCAAGACCTCCCCGAAACAGAGCTGCCTGCTG
TGTTACAGCCTGTCGCCGAAGCTATGGATGCTATTGCCGCCGCCGACCTCAGTCAAACCAGCGGCTTCGG
CCCATTCGGGCCCCAAGGCATCGGCCAGTACACAACCTGGCGGGATTTCATTTGCGCCATTGCTGATCCC
CATGTCTACCACTGGCAGACCGTGATGGACGACACCGTGTCCGCCAGCGTAGCTCAAGCCCTGGACGAAC
TGATGCTGTGGGCCGAAGACTGTCCCGAGGTGCGCCACCTCGTCCATGCCGACTTCGGCAGCAACAACGT
CCTGACCGACAACGGCCGCATCACCGCCGTAATCGACTGGTCCGAAGCTATGTTCGGGGACAGTCAGTAC
GAGGTGGCCAACATCTTCTTCTGGCGGCCCTGGCTGGCTTGCATGGAGCAGCAGACTCGCTACTTCGAGC
GCCGGCATCCCGAGCTGGCCGGCAGCCCTCGTCTGCGAGCCTACATGCTGCGCATCGGCCTGGATCAGCT
CTACCAGAGCCTCGTGGACGGCAACTTCGACGATGCTGCCTGGGCTCAAGGCCGCTGCGATGCCATCGTC
CGCAGCGGGGCCGGCACCGTCGGTCGCACACAAATCGCTCGCCGGAGCGCAGCCGTATGGACCGACGGCT
GCGTCGAGGTGCTGGCCGACAGCGGCAACCGCCGGCCCAGTACACGACCGCGCGCTAAGGAGGTAGGTCG
AGTTTAAACTCTAGAACCGGTCATGGCCGCAATAAAATATCTTTATTTTCATTACATCTGTGTGTTGGTT
TTTTGTGTGTTCGAACTAGATGCTGTCGACCGATGCCCTTGAGAGCCTTCAACCCAGTCAGCTCCTTCCG
GTGGGCGCGGGGCATGACTATCGTCGCCGCACTTATGACTGTCTTCTTTATCATGCAACTCGTAGGACAG
GTGCCGGCAGCGCTCTTCCGCTTCCTCGCTCACTGACTCGCTGCGCTCGGTCGTTCGGCTGCGGCGAGCG
GTATCAGCTCACTCAAAGGCGGTAATACGGTTATCCACAGAATCAGGGGATAACGCAGGAAAGAACATGT
GAGCAAAAGGCCAGCAAAAGGCCAGGAACCGTAAAAAGGCCGCGTTGCTGGCGTTTTTCCATAGGCTCCG
CCCCCCTGACGAGCATCACAAAAATCGACGCTCAAGTCAGAGGTGGCGAAACCCGACAGGACTATAAAGA
TACCAGGCGTTTCCCCCTGGAAGCTCCCTCGTGCGCTCTCCTGTTCCGACCCTGCCGCTTACCGGATACC
TGTCCGCCTTTCTCCCTTCGGGAAGCGTGGCGCTTTCTCATAGCTCACGCTGTAGGTATCTCAGTTCGGT
GTAGGTCGTTCGCTCCAAGCTGGGCTGTGTGCACGAACCCCCCGTTCAGCCCGACCGCTGCGCCTTATCC
GGTAACTATCGTCTTGAGTCCAACCCGGTAAGACACGACTTATCGCCACTGGCAGCAGCCACTGGTAACA
GGATTAGCAGAGCGAGGTATGTAGGCGGTGCTACAGAGTTCTTGAAGTGGTGGCCTAACTACGGCTACAC
TAGAAGAACAGTATTTGGTATCTGCGCTCTGCTGAAGCCAGTTACCTTCGGAAAAAGAGTTGGTAGCTCT
TGATCCGGCAAACAAACCACCGCTGGTAGCGGTGGTTTTTTTGTTTGCAAGCAGCAGATTACGCGCAGAA
AAAAAGGATCTCAAGAAGATCCTTTGATCTTTTCTACGGGGTCTGACGCTCAGTGGAACGAAAACTCACG
TTAAGGGATTTTGGTCATGAGATTATCAAAAAGGATCTTCACCTAGATCCTTTTAAATTAAAAATGAAGT
TTTAAATCAATCTAAAGTATATATGAGTAAACTTGGTCTGACAGCGGCCGCAAATGCTAAACCACTGCAG
TGGTTACCAGTGCTTGATCAGTGAGGCACCGATCTCAGCGATCTGCCTATTTCGTTCGTCCATAGTGGCC
TGACTCCCCGTCGTGTAGATCACTACGATTCGTGAGGGCTTACCATCAGGCCCCAGCGCAGCAATGATGC
CGCGAGAGCCGCGTTCACCGGCCCCCGATTTGTCAGCAATGAACCAGCCAGCAGGGAGGGCCGAGCGAAG
AAGTGGTCCTGCTACTTTGTCCGCCTCCATCCAGTCTATGAGCTGCTGTCGTGATGCTAGAGTAAGAAGT
TCGCCAGTGAGTAGTTTCCGAAGAGTTGTGGCCATTGCTACTGGCATCGTGGTATCACGCTCGTCGTTCG
GTATGGCTTCGTTCAACTCTGGTTCCCAGCGGTCAAGCCGGGTCACATGATCACCCATATTATGAAGAAA
TGCAGTCAGCTCCTTAGGGCCTCCGATCGTTGTCAGAAGTAAGTTGGCCGCGGTGTTGTCGCTCATGGTA
ATGGCAGCACTACACAATTCTCTTACCGTCATGCCATCCGTAAGATGCTTTTCCGTGACCGGCGAGTACT
CAACCAAGTCGTTTTGTGAGTAGTGTATACGGCGACCAAGCTGCTCTTGCCCGGCGTCTATACGGGACAA
CACCGCGCCACATAGCAGTACTTTGAAAGTGCTCATCATCGGGAATCGTTCTTCGGGGCGGAAAGACTCA
AGGATCTTGCCGCTATTGAGATCCAGTTCGATATAGCCCACTCTTGCACCCAGTTGATCTTCAGCATCTT
TTACTTTCACCAGCGTTTCGGGGTGTGCAAAAACAGGCAAGCAAAATGCCGCAAAGAAGGGAATGAGTGC
GACACGAAAATGTTGGATGCTCATACTCGTCCTTTTTCAATATTATTGAAGCATTTATCAGGGTTACTAG
TACGTCTCTCAAGGATAAGTAAGTAATATTAAGGTACGGGAGGTATTGGACAGGCCGCAATAAAATATCT
TTATTTTCATTACATCTGTGTGTTGGTTTTTTGTGTGAATCGATAGTACTAACATACGCTCTCCATCAAA
ACAAAACGAAACAAAACAAACTAGCAAAATAGGCTGTCCCCAGTGCAAGTGCAGGTGCCAGAACATTTCT
CT
