>Addgene plasmid #64126 | pNeurog2-Luciferase reporter | addgene partial sequence | sequence record 109140 | RVprimer3 5'-CTAGCAAAATAGGCTGTCCC-3'
ACTGGCCGGTACCGAGTTTCTAGACGGAGTACTGTCCTCCGAGCGGAGTACTGTCCTCCGACTCGAGTGA
ATGATGATAATACGATGCGGGAATTCCGGAGTACTGTCCTCCGAAGACGCTAGCGGGGGGCTATAAAAGG
GGGTGGGGGCGTTCGTCCTCACTCTAGATCTGCGATCTAAGTAAGCTTGGCAATCCGGTACTGTTGGTAA
AGCCACCATGGAAGATGCCAAAAACATTAAGAAGGGCCCAGCGCCATTCTACCCACTCGAAGACGGGACC
GCCGGCGAGCAGCTGCACAAAGCCATGAAGCGCTACGCCCTGGTGCCCGGCACCATCGCCTTTACCGACG
CACATATCGAGGTGGACATTACCTACGCCGAGTACTTCGAGATGAGCGTTCGGCTGGCAGAAGCTATGAA
GCGCTATGGGCTGAATACAAACCATCGGATCGTGGTGTGCAGCGAGAATAGCTTGCAGTTCTTCATGCCC
GTGTTGGGTGCCCTGTTCATCGGTGTGGCTGTGGCCCCAGCTAACGACATCTACAACGAGCGCGAGCTGC
TGAACAGCATGGGCATCAGCCAGCCCACCGTCGTATTCGTGAGCAAGAAAGGGCTGCAAAAGATCCTCAA
CGTGCAAAAGAAGCTACCGATCATACAAAAGATCATCATCATGGATAGCAAGACCGACTACCAGGGCTTC
CAAAGCATGTACACCTTCGTGACTTCCCATTTGCCACCCGGCTTCAACGAGTACGACTTCGTGCCCGAGA
GCTTCGACCGGGACAAAACCATCGCCCTGATCATGAACAGTAGTGGCAGTACCGGATTGCCCAAGGGCGT
AGCCCTACCGCACCGCACCGCTTGTGTCCGATTCAGTCATGCC
