>Addgene plasmid #64126 | pNeurog2-Luciferase reporter | addgene partial sequence | sequence record 109483 | SV40pro-F 5'-TATTTATGCAGAGGCCGAGG-3'
GTGAGGAGGCTTTTTTGGAGGCCTAGGCTTTTGCAAAAAGCTCGATTCTTCTGACACTAGCGCCACCATG
AAGAAGCCCGAACTCACCGCTACCAGCGTTGAAAAATTTCTCATCGAGAAGTTCGACAGTGTGAGCGACC
TGATGCAGTTGTCGGAGGGCGAAGAGAGCCGAGCCTTCAGCTTCGATGTCGGCGGACGCGGCTATGTACT
GCGGGTGAATAGCTGCGCTGATGGCTTCTACAAAGACCGCTACGTGTACCGCCACTTCGCCAGCGCTGCA
CTACCCATCCCCGAAGTGTTGGACATCGGCGAGTTCAGCGAGAGCCTGACATACTGCATCAGTAGACGCG
CCCAAGGCGTTACTCTCCAAGACCTCCCCGAAACAGAGCTGCCTGCTGTGTTACAGCCTGTCGCCGAAGC
TATGGATGCTATTGCCGCCGCCGACCTCAGTCAAACCAGCGGCTTCGGCCCATTCGGGCCCCAAGGCATC
GGCCAGTACACAACCTGGCGGGATTTCATTTGCGCCATTGCTGATCCCCATGTCTACCACTGGCAGACCG
TGATGGACGACACCGTGTCCGCCAGCGTAGCTCAAGCCCTGGACGAACTGATGCTGTGGGCCGAAGACTG
TCCCGAGGTGCGCCACCTCGTCCATGCCGACTTCGGCAGCAACAACGTCCTGACCGACAACGGCCGCATC
ACCGCCGTAATCGACTGGTCCGAAGCTATGTTCGGGGACAGTCAGTACGAGGTGGCCAACATCTTCTTCT
GGCGGCCCTGGCTGGCTTGCATGGAGCAGCAGACTCGCTACTTCGAGCGCCGGCATCCCGAGCTGGCCGG
CAGCCCTCGTCTGCGAGCCTACATGCTGCGCATCGGCCTGGATCAGCTCTAC
